>Addgene plasmid #91073 | pMOD_B2515b | addgene full sequence | sequence record 181900 | Addgene NGS Result
GTCAGGTGGCACTTTTCGGGGAAATGTGCGATGAACCCCTATTTGTTTATTTTTCTAAATACATTCAAAT
ATGTATCCGCTAATGAGACAATAACCCTGATAAATGCTTCAATTATATTGAAAAAGGAAGAGTATGAGTA
TCCAACATTTCCGTGTCGCCCTTATTCCCTTTTTTGCGGCCTTCTGCCTTCCTGTTTTTGCTCACCCAGA
AACGCTGGTGAAAGTAAAAGATGCTGAAGATCAGTTGGGTGCCCGAGTGGGTTACATTGAACTGGATCTC
AACAGCGGCAAAATCTTAGAGAGTTTTCGCCCCGAAGAACGCTTCCCAATGATGAGCACTTTCAAAGTTC
TGCTATGTGGCGCGGTGTTATCCCGTATTGATGCTGGGCAAGAGCAACTCGGTCGCCGCATACACTATTC
TCAGAATGACTTGGTTGAGTATTCACCAGTCACAGAAAAGCATCTTACGGATGGCATGACAGTAAGAGAA
TTATGTAGTGCTGCCATAACCATGAGTGATAACACTGCGGCCAACTTACTTCTGACAACGATTGGAGGAC
CGAAGGAGCTAACCGCTTTTTTGCACAACATGGGGGATCATGTAACTCGCCTTGATCGTTGGGAACCGGA
GCTGAATGAAGCCATACCAAACGACGAGCGTGACACCACGATGCCTGTAGCAATGGCAACAACTCTCCGC
AAACTATTAACTGGCGAACTACTTACTCTTGCTTCACGCCAGCAACTCATTGACTGGATGGAGGCGGACA
AAGTTGCAGGACCACTTCTGCGCTCGGCACTTCCGGCTGGCTGGTTTATTGCTGATAAATCTGGAGCCGG
TGAGCGTGGGTCTCGCGGTATCATTGCAGCACTGGGGCCAGATGGTAAGCCCTCCCGTATCGTAGTTATC
TACACGACGGGGAGTCAGGCAACTATGGATGAACGAAATAGACAGATCGCTGAGATAGGTGCCTCACTGA
TTAAGCATTGGTAACTGTCAGACGAAGGGAAATAAATAGTAGCCCGCCTGATGTGCGGGCTTTTTTTTGG
TGGTGGTTACCAGTGTCGCTTAGCTACCGTAGGTCCTCTTAGGCGGTCCGATTAGCGACATAGTCATCAA
TGCCTTGACGGCAAAATCCCTTAACGTGAGTTTTCGTTCCACTGAGCGTCAGACCCCGTAGAAAAGATCA
AAGGATCTTCTTGAGATCCTTTTTTTCTGCGCGTAATCTGCTGCTTGCAAACAAAAAAACCACCGCTACC
AGCGGTGGTTTGTTTGCCGGATCAAGAGCTACTAACTCTTTTTCCGAAGGTAACTGGCTTCAGCAGAGCG
CAGATACCAAATACTGTTCTTCTAGTGTAGCCGTAGTTAGGCCACCACTTCAAGAACTCTGTAGCACCGC
CTACATACCTCGCTCTGCTAATCCTGTTACCAGTGGCTGCTGCCAGTGGCGATAAGTCGTGTCTTACCGG
GTTGGACTCAAGACGATAGTTACCGGATAAGGCGCAGCGGTCGGGCTGAACGGGGGGTTCGTGCTCACAG
CCCAGCTTGGAGCGAACGACCTACACCGAACTGAGATACCTACAGCGTGAGCTATGAGAAAGCGCCACGC
TTCCCGAAGGGAGAAAGGCGGACAGGTATCCGGTAAGCGGCAGGGTCGGAACAGGAGAGCGCACGAGGGA
GCTTCCAGGGGGAAACGCCTGGTATCTTTATAGTCCTGTCGGGTTTCGCCACCTCTGACTTGAGCGTCGA
TTTTTGTGATGCTCGTCAGGGGGGCGGAGCCTATGGAAAAACGCCAGCAACGCGGCCTTTTTACGGTTCC
TGGCCTTTTGCTGGCCTTTTGCTCACATGTTCTTTCCTGCGTTATCCCCTGATTCTGTGGATAACCGTAT
TACCGCCTTTGAGTGAGCTGATACCGCTCGCCGCAGCCGAACGACCGAGCGCAGCGAGTCAGTGAGCGAG
GAAGCGGAAGAGCGCCCACCTGCCAGGGGACCCATGGCTTCGTTGAACAACGGAAACTCGACTTGCCTTC
CGCACAATACATCATTTCTTCTTAGCTTTTTTTCTTCTTCTTCGTTCATACAGTTTTTTTTTGTTTATCA
GCTTACATTTTCTTGAACCGTAGCTTTCGTTTTCTTCTTTTTAACTTTCCATTCGGAGTTTTTGTATCTT
GTTTCATAGTTTGTCCCAGGATTAGAATGATTAGGCATCGAACCTTCAAGAATTTGATTGAATAAAACAT
CTTCATTCTTAAGATATGAAGATAATCTTCAAAAGGCCCCTGGGAATCTGAAAGAAGAGAAGCAGGCCCA
TTTATATGGGAAAGAACAATAGTATTTCTTATATAGGCCCATTTAAGTTGAAAACAATCTTCAAAAGTCC
CACATCGCTTAGATAAGAAAACGAAGCTGAGTTTATATACAGCTAGAGTCGAAGTAGTGATTGGAGACGT
TATATTCCCCAGAACATCAGGTTAATGGCGTTTTTGATGTCATTTTCGCGGTGGCTGAGATCAGCCACTT
CTTCCCCGATAACGGAAACCGGCACACTGGCCATATCGGTGGTCATCATGCGCCAGCTTTCATCCCCGAT
ATGCACCACCGGGTAAAGTTCACGGGAGACTTTATCTGACAGCAGACGTGCACTGGCCAGGGGGATCACC
ATCCGTCGCCCGGGCGTGTCAATAATATCACTCTGTACATCCACAAACAGACGATAACGGCTCTCTCTTT
TATAGGTGTAAACCTTAAACTGCATTTCACCAGCCCCTGTTCTCGTCAGCAAAAGAGCCGTTCATTTCAA
TAAACCGGGCGACCTCAGCCATCCCTTCCTGATTTTCCGCTTTCCAGCGTTCGGCACGCAGACGACGGGC
TTCATTCTGCATGGTTGTGCTTACCAGACCGGAGATATTGACATCATATATGCCTTGAGCAACTGATAGC
TGTCGCTGTCAACTGTCACTGTAATACGCTGCTTCATAGCATACCTCCTTTTGACATACTTCGGGTATAC
ATATCAGTATATATTCTTATACCGCAAAAATCAGCGCGCAAATACGCATACTGTTATCTGGCTTCGTCTC
TGTTTAAGAGCTATGCTGGAAACAGCATAGCAAGTTTAAATAAGGCTAGTCCGTTATCAACTTGAAAAAG
TGGCACCGAGTCGGTGCTTTTTTTCCCGGTGACGCAGGTGATGAAAAGCCTTAGG
Features (pLannotate 1.2.2; 9 found; start..end, strand, type, name):
     33..133     +  promoter       AmpR promoter: bla
    134..994     +  CDS            AmpR: β-lactamase; bla; confers resistance to ampicillin, carbenicillin, and related antibiotics
   1201..1789    +  rep_origin     ori: high-copy-number ColE1/pMB1/pBR322/pUC origin of replication
   1999..2052    +  CDS            LBD22 (fragment): LBD22_ARATH - Also known as ASL30. Experimental evidence at transcript level: Swiss-Prot protein existence level 2. From Arabidopsis thaliana (Mouse-ear cress).
   2371..2387    +  promoter       AtU6 promoter (fragment): consensus promoter from the three Arabidopsis U6 snRNA genes (Waibel and Filipowicz, 1990; Nekrasov et al., 2013)
   2453..2755    -  CDS            ccdB: CCDB_ECOLI - Also known as G, letB, letD. Experimental evidence at protein level: Swiss-Prot protein existence level 1. Toxic component of a type II toxin-antitoxin (TA) system, functioning in plasmid maintainence. Responsible for the post- segregational killing (PSK) of plasmid-free cells, also referred to as a plasmid addiction system. Half-life of over 2 hours. Cell killing by CcdB is accompanied by filamentation, defects in chromosome and plasmid segregation, defects in cell division, formation of anucleate cells, decreased DNA synthesis and plasmid loss. Interferes with the activity of DN
   2760..2918    -  CDS            ccdA (fragment): CCDA_ECO57 - Also known as H, letA. Experimental evidence at protein level: Swiss-Prot protein existence level 1. Antitoxin component of a type II toxin-antitoxin (TA) system which inhibits the post-segregational killing (PSK) of plasmid-free cells, also referred to as a plasmid addiction system. Binds to and blocks the activity of CcdB; will also remove bound CcdB protein from the CcdB-GyrA complex by forming a CcdA-CcdB complex, a process termed rejuvenation. Functions as a transcriptional corepressor for the ccdAB operon, repression also requires CcdB (By similarity). From Escherichia coli
   3009..3074    -  intron         PDK intron (fragment): pdk; modified pyruvate orthophosphate dikinase intron from Flaveria trinervia 3.0
   3100..3167    +  misc_RNA       tracrRNA (fragment): trans-activating CRISPR RNA for the Streptococcus pyogenes CRISPR/Cas9 system
