[The description below was written by a language model from this plasmid's Addgene catalogue record and pLannotate feature annotations shown in this document.]
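Description:
pMOD_B2515b is a small (about 3.2 kb) "module B" plasmid from a modular plant genome-engineering toolkit, built on the pMOD_B2000 backbone and classed as a CRISPR vector. It is an E. coli cloning intermediate rather than a delivery vector. It replicates from a high-copy ColE1/pUC-type origin and is selected with ampicillin through the bla (β-lactamase) gene and its native promoter. Because it carries a functional ccdB toxin gene, the unmodified plasmid has to be maintained in a ccdB-tolerant strain.

The payload is a single guide RNA expression unit awaiting its spacer. An Arabidopsis U6 (AtU6) RNA polymerase III promoter sits upstream of an Esp3I-flanked ccdB cassette, followed by a structurally optimized gRNA scaffold and a Pol III terminator. The scaffold is detected in the annotation as a partial match to the Streptococcus pyogenes tracrRNA. Esp3I is a type IIS enzyme, so digestion releases the ccdB cassette and allows a user-designed spacer to be ligated in directionally between promoter and scaffold. In standard E. coli strains, ccdB then counter-selects against uncut parental plasmid, enriching for clones that have received a spacer.

The automated annotation also reports a ccdA fragment next to ccdB, along with short fragments matching LBD22 and a PDK intron. These are brief partial hits, probably incidental similarity or flanking sequence rather than functional elements. The AtU6 promoter is likewise recognized over only a short stretch. After spacer insertion, the module is meant to be combined with other toolkit modules to build plant genome-editing constructs, although the record does not describe the assembly scheme or the partner modules.
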