Addgene plasmid #91073: pMOD_B2515b
Purpose: Module B, Promoter: AtU6, Gene: Esp3I ccdb cassette for single gRNA spacer cloning, structurally optimized gRNA scaffold, Terminator: Pol III
Depositing lab: Daniel Voytas. Depositing organization: University of Minnesota. Publication: A multi-purpose toolkit to enable advanced genome engineering in plants. Cermak T, Curtin SJ, Gil-Humanes J, Cegan R, Kono TJY, Konecna E, Belanto JJ, Starker CG, Mathre JW, Greenstein RL, Voytas DF. Plant Cell. 2017 May 18. pii: tpc.00922.2016. doi: 10.1105/tpc.16.00922. PubMed 28522548.
Backbone
  Vector backbone: pMOD_B2000
  Vector type: CRISPR
Growth in bacteria
  Bacterial resistance: Ampicillin, 100 μg/mL
  Growth temperature: 37°C
  Growth strain: ccdB Survival
  Copy number: High Copy
Gene/Insert
  Gene/Insert name: Esp3I ccdb cassette for single gRNA spacer cloning
  Species: Synthetic
  Promoter: AtU6
  Cloning method: Gibson Cloning
  Sequencing primers: 5′ unknown
Terms and licenses: Academic/Nonprofit Terms; Industry Terms: Not Available to Industry
How to cite: pMOD_B2515b was a gift from Daniel Voytas (Addgene plasmid # 91073 ; http://n2t.net/addgene:91073 ; RRID:Addgene_91073)
